>Addgene plasmid #234228 | pAIP4_1T3Y | addgene full sequence | sequence record 464193 | Addgene NGS Result
AACCAATAGGCCGAAATCGGCAAAATCCCTTATAAATCAAAAGAATAGACCGAGATAGGGT
[37 nt withheld, positions 62-98]
AAAGAACGTGGACTCCAACGTCAAAGG
[49 nt withheld, positions 126-174]
T
[91 nt withheld, positions 176-266]
G
[124 nt withheld, positions 268-391]
CCCATTCGCCAATCCGGATATAGTTCCTCCTTTCAGCAAAAAACCCCTCAAGACCCGTTTAGAGGCCCCA
AGGGGTTATGCTAGTTATTGCTCAGCGGTGGCAGCAGCCAACTCAGCTTCCTTTCGGGCTTTGTTAGCAG
CCGGATCTCAGTGGTGGTGGTGGTGGTGCTCGAGTCATTACGAACCCGCCTTCTTTAACTCGCTTTTGAT
GAAATCTTCCTCCAACTCTTTACGATCGCTGATCACGAACTCCTTCGCAAAGTTTTGCACGACTTCTTTA
ACCAAGGTTTTGTCAGTGCCCGTCTTAGCACGTTGCAGACCGCTAACATTTTCACCAATCCAGGTAATCA
GGGCGAACTTGCTACGTTTGGACATTGCATCACCCGTGGTGAAACGAACAAACGCGAACAGGCGGACGTC
GTCGGTGCACTGTTGGATAAAGTGCTGGTATTCCGCGCCCTGCTCACCCGGCACAATGGTCGAGCCGTCG
TATTTAAAGGTAACCCAGATCACAGCAGAGCCGTCGTCACGTACCAGGTTATATGCCGCCCTACATGCTT
CTTTATCTATCTTTGTAGCTCCAGAGCCGCCAATCTGTTCACGGTGGGCTTCAATGATGTCGTTGTCTTC
CATGTCCAGGTCTTCCGGCGCTTGATCTGCCTGGATGCGAATACCGTCATACAGGAAACGCAGGCTATCC
ATTTCCTTGCCCTGACGTTTGGCAAACGCTTCCATCAGGCGACGCAGCGGCGTGGTCTTTTTGATCTTAA
AGAAAATTTCAGAGCTGCCGTCACTAACTTTCAGGTTAATATGGGTTTCCGGTTTCACTTCCGGCTTGAC
TTCCGGCTTTGCTTCTTGGTTGACTTCCGAATCTTGCAGGCTACCGTGGTGATGGTGATGGTGATGATGG
TGATGAATCTTCGCCATCATATGTATATCTCCTTCTTAAAGTTAAACAAAATTATTTCTAGAGGGGAATT
GTTATCCGCTCACAATTCCCCTATAGTGAGTCGTATTAATTTCGCGGGATCGAGATCGATCTCGATCCTC
TACGCCGGACGCATCGTGGCCGGCATCACCGGCGCCACAGGTGCGGTTGCTGGCGCCTATATCGCCGACA
TCACCGATGGGGAAGATCGGGCTCGCCACTTCGGGCTCATGAGCGCTTGTTTCGGCGTGGGTATGGTGGC
AGGCCCCGTGGCCGGGGGACTGTTGGGCGCCATCTCCTTGCATGCACCATTCCTTGCGGCGGCGGTGCTC
AACGGCCTCAACCTACTACTGGGCTGCTTCCTAATGCAGGAGTCGCATAAGGGAGAGCGTCGAGATCCCG
GACACCATCGAATGGCGCAAAACCTTTCGCGGTATGGCATGATAGCGCCCGGAAGAGAGTCAATTCAGGG
TGGTGAATGTGAAACCAGTAACGTTATACGATGTCGCAGAGTATGCCGGTGTCTCTTATCAGACCGTTTC
CCGCGTGGTGAACCAGGCCAGCCACGTTTCTGCGAAAACGCGGGAAAAAGTGGAAGCGGCGATGGCGGAG
CTGAATTACATTCCCAACCGCGTGGCACAACAACTGGCGGGCAAACAGTCGTTGCTGATTGGCGTTGCCA
CCTCCAGTCTGGCCCTGCACGCGCCGTCGCAAATTGTCGCGGCGATTAAATCTCGCGCCGATCAACTGGG
TGCCAGCGTGGTGGTGTCGATGGTAGAACGAAGCGGCGTCGAAGCCTGTAAAGCGGCGGTGCACAATCTT
CTCGCGCAACGCGTCAGTGGGCTGATCATTAACTATCCGCTGGATGACCAGGATGCCATTGCTGTGGAAG
CTGCCTGCACTAATGTTCCGGCGTTATTTCTTGATGTCTCTGACCAGACACCCATCAACAGTATTATTTT
CTCCCATGAAGACGGTACGCGACTGGGCGTGGAGCATCTGGTCGCATTGGGTCACCAGCAAATCGCGCTG
TTAGCGGGCCCATTAAGTTCTGTCTCGGCGCGTCTGCGTCTGGCTGGCTGGCATAAATATCTCACTCGCA
ATCAAATTCAGCCGATAGCGGAACGGGAAGGCGACTGGAGTGCCATGTCCGGTTTTCAACAAACCATGCA
AATGCTGAATGAGGGCATCGTTCCCACTGCGATGCTGGTTGCCAACGATCAGATGGCGCTGGGCGCAATG
CGCGCCATTACCGAGTCCGGGCTGCGCGTTGGTGCGGACATCTCGGTAGTGGGATACGACGATACCGAAG
ACAGCTCATGTTATATCCCGCCGTTAACCACCATCAAACAGGATTTTCGCCTGCTGGGGCAAACCAGCGT
GGACCGCTTGCTGCAACTCTCTCAGGGCCAGGCGGTGAAGGGCAATCAGCTGTTGCCCGTCTCACTGGTG
AAAAGAAAAACCACCCTGGCGCCCAATACGCAAACCGCCTCTCCCCGCGCGTTGGCCGATTCATTAATGC
AGCTGGCACGACAGGTTTCCCGACTGGAAAGCGGGCAGTGAGCGCAACGCAATTAATGTAAGTTAGCTCA
CTCATTAGGCACCGGGATCTCGACCGATGCCCTTGAGAGCCTTCAACCCAGTCAGCTCCTTCCGGTGGGC
GCGGGGCATGACTATCGTCGCCGCACTTATGACTGTCTTCTTTATCATGCAACTCGTAGGACAGGTGCCG
GCAGCGCTCTGGGTCATTTTCGGCGAGGACCGCTTTCGCTGGAGCGCGACGATGATCGGCCTGTCGCTTG
CGGTATTCGGAATCTTGCACGCCCTCGCTCAAGCCTTCGTCACTGGTCCCGCCACCAAACGTTTCGGCGA
GAAGCAGGCCATTATCGCCGGCATGGCGGCCCCACGGGTGCGCATGATCGTGCTCCTGTCGTTGAGGACC
CGGCTAGGCTGGCGGGGTTGCCTTACTGGTTAGCAGAATGAATCACCGATACGCGAGCGAACGTGAAGCG
ACTGCTGCTGCAAAACGTCTGCGACCTGAGCAACAACATGAATGGTCTTCGGTTTCCGTGTTTCGTAAAG
TCTGGAAACGCGGAAGTCAGCGCCCTGCACCATTATGTTCCGGATCTGCATCGCAGGATGCTGCTGGCTA
CCCTGTGGAACACCTACATCTGTATTAACGAAGCGCTGGCATTGACCCTGAGTGATTTTTCTCTGGTCCC
GCCGCATCCATACCGCCAGTTGTTTACCCTCACAACGTTCCAGTAACCGGGCATGTTCATCATCAGTAAC
CCGTATCGTGAGCATCCTCTCTCGTTTCATCGGTATCATTACCCCCATGAACAGAAATCCCCCTTACACG
GAGGCATCAGTGACCAAACAGGAAAAAACCGCCCTTAACATGGCCCGCTTTATCAGAAGCCAGACATTAA
CGCTTCTGGAGAAACTCAACGAGCTGGACGCGGATGAACAGGCAGACATCTGTGAATCGCTTCACGACCA
CGCTGATGAGCTTTACCGCAGCTGCCTCGCGCGTTTCGGTGATGACGGTGAAAACCTCTGACACATGCAG
CTCCCGGAGACGGTCACAGCTTGTCTGTAAGCGGATGCCGGGAGCAGACAAGCCCGTCAGGGCGCGTCAG
CGGGTGTTGGCGGGTGTCGGGGCGCAGCCATGACCCAGTCACGTAGCGATAGCGGAGTGTATACTGGCTT
AACTATGCGGCATCAGAGCAGATTGTACTGAGAGTGCACCATTGCGGTGTGAAATACCGCACAGATGCGT
AAGGAGAAAATACCGCATCAGGCGCTCTTCCGCTTCCTCGCTCACTGACTCGCTGCGCTCGGTCGTTCGG
CTGCGGCGAGCGGTATCAGCTCACTCAAAGGCGGTAATACGGTTATCCACAGAATCAGGGGATAACGCAG
GAAAGAACATGTGAGCAAAAGGCCAGCAAAAGGCCAGGAACCGTAAAAAGGCCGCGTTGCTGGCGTTTTT
CCATAGGCTCCGCCCCCCTGACGAGCATCACAAAAATCGACGCTCAAGTCAGAGGTGGCGAAACCCGACA
GGACTATAAAGATACCAGGCGTTTCCCCCTGGAAGCTCCCTCGTGCGCTCTCCTGTTCCGACCCTGCCGC
TTACCGGATACCTGTCCGCCTTTCTCCCTTCGGGAAGCGTGGCGCTTTCTCATAGCTCACGCTGTAGGTA
TCTCAGTTCGGTGTAGGTCGTTCGCTCCAAGCTGGGCTGTGTGCACGAACCCCCCGTTCAGCCCGACCGC
TGCGCCTTATCCGGTAACTATCGTCTTGAGTCCAACCCGGTAAGACACGACTTATCGCCACTGGCAGCAG
CCACTGGTAACAGGATTAGCAGAGCGAGGTATGTAGGCGGTGCTACAGAGTTCTTGAAGTGGTGGCCTAA
CTACGGCTACACTAGAAGGACAGTATTTGGTATCTGCGCTCTGCTGAAGCCAGTTACCTTCGGAAAAAGA
GTTGGTAGCTCTTGATCCGGCAAACAAACCACCGCTGGTAGCGGTGGTTTTTTTGTTTGCAAGCAGCAGA
TTACGCGCAGAAAAAAAGGATCTCAAGAAGATCCTTTGATCTTTTCTACGGGGTCTGACGCTCAGTGGAA
CGAAAACTCACGTTAAGGGATTTTGGTCATGAACAATAAAACTGTCTGCTTACATAAACAGTAATACAAG
GGGTGTTATGAGCCATATTCAACGGGAAACGTCTTGCTCTAGGCCGCGATTAAATTCCAACATGGATGCT
GATTTATATGGGTATAAATGGGCTCGCGATAATGTCGGGCAATCAGGTGCGACAATCTATCGATTGTATG
GGAAGCCCGATGCGCCAGAGTTGTTTCTGAAACATGGCAAAGGTAGCGTTGCCAATGATGTTACAGATGA
GATGGTCAGACTAAACTGGCTGACGGAATTTATGCCTCTTCCGACCATCAAGCATTTTATCCGTACTCCT
GATGATGCATGGTTACTCACCACTGCGATCCCCGGGAAAACAGCATTCCAGGTATTAGAAGAATATCCTG
ATTCAGGTGAAAATATTGTTGATGCGCTGGCAGTGTTCCTGCGCCGGTTGCATTCGATTCCTGTTTGTAA
TTGTCCTTTTAACAGCGATCGCGTATTTCGTCTCGCTCAGGCGCAATCACGAATGAATAACGGTTTGGTT
GATGCGAGTGATTTTGATGACGAGCGTAATGGCTGGCCTGTTGAACAAGTCTGGAAAGAAATGCATAAAC
TTTTGCCATTCTCACCGGATTCAGTCGTCACTCATGGTGATTTCTCACTTGATAACCTTATTTTTGACGA
GGGGAAATTAATAGGTTGTATTGATGTTGGACGAGTCGGAATCGCAGACCGATACCAGGATCTTGCCATC
CTATGGAACTGCCTCGGTGAGTTTTCTCCTTCATTACAGAAACGGCTTTTTCAAAAATATGGTATTGATA
ATCCTGATATGAATAAATTGCAGTTTCATTTGATGCTCGATGAGTTTTTCTAAGAATTAATTCATGAGCG
GATACATATTTGAATGTATTTAGAAAAATAAACAAATAGGGGTTCCGCGCACATTTCCCCGAAAAGTGCC
ACCTAAATTGTAAGCGTTAATATTTTGTTAAAATTCGCGTTAAATTTTTGTTAAATCAGCTCATTTTTT
Features (pLannotate 1.2.2; 21 found; start..end, strand, type, name):
    428..475     -  terminator     T7 terminator: transcription terminator for bacteriophage T7 RNA polymerase
    483..532     -  CDS            SET1 (fragment): solubility-enhancement tag derived from T7 phage gene 10B
    542..559     -  CDS            9xHis (fragment): 9xHis affinity tag
    575..970     -  CDS            COTL1 (fragment): COTL1_HUMAN - Also known as CLP. Experimental evidence at protein level: Swiss-Prot protein existence level 1. Binds to F-actin in a calcium-independent manner. Has no direct effect on actin depolymerization. Acts as a chaperone for ALOX5 (5LO), influencing both its stability and activity in leukotrienes synthesis. From Homo sapiens (Human).
    974..1270    -  CDS            SMT3: SMT3_YEAST - Experimental evidence at protein level: Swiss-Prot protein existence level 1. Not known; suppressor of MIF2 mutations. From Saccharomyces cerevisiae (strain ATCC 204508 / S288c) (Baker's yeast).
   1278..1297    -  CDS            7xHis (fragment): 6xHis affinity tag
   1329..1351    -  RBS            RBS: efficient ribosome binding site from bacteriophage T7 gene 10 (Olins and Rangwala, 1989)
   1366..1390    -  protein_bind   lac operator: The lac repressor binds to the lac operator to inhibit transcription in E. coli. This inhibition can be relieved by adding lactose or isopropyl-β-D-thiogalactopyranoside (IPTG). lac repressor encoded by lacI
   1391..1409    -  promoter       T7 promoter: promoter for bacteriophage T7 RNA polymerase
   1435..1714    +  CDS            TcR (fragment): tetracycline efflux protein; tet; confers resistance to tetracycline
   1722..1799    +  promoter       lacI promoter: lacI
   1800..2882    +  CDS            lacI: lac repressor; lacI; The lac repressor binds to the lac operator to inhibit transcription in E. coli. This inhibition can be relieved by adding lactose or isopropyl-β-D-thiogalactopyranoside (IPTG).
   2895..2916    +  protein_bind   CAP binding site: CAP binding activates transcription in the presence of cAMP. E. coli catabolite activator protein
   2931..3222    +  CDS            TcR (fragment): tetracycline efflux protein; tet; confers resistance to tetracycline
   3294..3674    -  CDS            YPB1_ECOLX: Protein predicted: Swiss-Prot protein existence level 4. From Escherichia coli.
   3691..3882    +  CDS            rop: Rop protein, which maintains plasmids at low copy number; rop
   3984..4123    +  misc_feature   bom: basis of mobility region from pBR322
   4309..4897    -  rep_origin     ori: high-copy-number ColE1/pMB1/pBR322/pUC origin of replication
   5019..5834    +  CDS            KanR: aminoglycoside phosphotransferase; aph(3')-Ia; confers resistance to kanamycin in bacteria or G418 (Geneticin®) in eukaryotes
   5843..5900    -  promoter       AmpR promoter (fragment): bla
   5953..391     -  rep_origin     f1 ori (across the origin) (sequence partly withheld): f1 bacteriophage origin of replication; arrow indicates direction of (+) strand synthesis
