[The description below was written by a language model from this plasmid's Addgene catalogue record and pLannotate feature annotations shown in this document.]
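Description:
pAIP4_1T3Y is a bacterial expression plasmid built on a pET29b backbone for producing human coactosin-like protein (COTL1, also called CLP; the name 1T3Y is the insert designation) in Escherichia coli. It replicates from a ColE1/pBR322-type origin accompanied by the rop gene and bom region. The catalogue lists it as high copy, although rop normally moderates copy number. Selection is by kanamycin through the aph(3')-Ia KanR gene, and an f1 origin is also present. Short fragments annotated as TcR and a predicted E. coli ORF appear to be pBR322-derived backbone remnants rather than functional markers.

The expression cassette is the standard pET arrangement: a T7 promoter followed by a lac operator and the T7 gene 10 ribosome binding site, closed by a T7 terminator, with lacI and its promoter carried on the plasmid. Transcription therefore depends on a host supplying T7 RNA polymerase and is inducible with IPTG. The roughly 390 bp COTL1 coding sequence was made as synthetic DNA and inserted by Golden Gate assembly, with both BsaI sites destroyed in the process. It is fused in frame downstream of an N-terminal polyhistidine tag (10xHis according to the record) and yeast Smt3, the SUMO homologue. This provides metal-affinity capture, and an Smt3 fusion can typically be removed by a SUMO-specific protease. The feature table also detects a His-tag fragment and a T7 gene 10B-derived solubility-tag fragment downstream of the insert. The record does not say whether these are translated as part of the product. The associated work concerns high-throughput protein purification using protease-mediated elution, for which this construct serves as a test protein expression vector.
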