Addgene plasmid #234228: pAIP4_1T3Y
Purpose: Heterologous protein expression of coactosin-like protein in Escherichia coli
Depositing lab: Christopher Bahl. Depositing organization: AI Proteins. Publication: Facile, high-throughput protein purification enabled by high-efficiency protease elution. Cárcamo Noriega EN, Truebridge IS, Teets FD 3rd, Bowman JW 3rd, Rodriguez N, Howard TA, Bahl CD. Protein Sci. 2026 Sep;35(9):e70746. doi: 10.1002/pro.70746. PubMed 42555168.
Backbone
  Vector backbone: pET29b
  Backbone size w/o insert (bp): 5679
  Vector type: Bacterial Expression
Growth in bacteria
  Bacterial resistance: Kanamycin, 50 μg/mL
  Growth temperature: 37°C
  Growth strain: DH10B
  Copy number: High Copy
Gene/Insert
  Gene/Insert name: 1T3Y (alt names: COTL1_HUMAN; Coactosin-like protein)
  Species: H. sapiens (human)
  Insert size (bp): 393
  Entrez Gene: COTL1 (a.k.a. CLP)
  Promoter: T7
  Tag / fusion protein: 10x HisTag-Smt3 (N terminal on backbone)
  Cloning method: Golden Gate
  Sequencing primers: 5′ T7-promoter; 3′ T7-Term
Resource information
  A portion of this plasmid was derived from a plasmid made by: Synthetic DNA
Terms and licenses: Academic/Nonprofit Terms; Industry Terms
Depositor comments: 5' cloning site: BsaI (destroyed), 3' cloning site: BsaI (destroyed)
How to cite: pAIP4_1T3Y was a gift from Christopher Bahl (Addgene plasmid # 234228 ; http://n2t.net/addgene:234228 ; RRID:Addgene_234228)
